Addgene plasmid #215032: pcDNA3.1_V5-TWIST1_NEUROD1loop
Purpose: Mammalian expression of human TWIST1 (with NEUROD1 loop)
Depositing lab: Joanna Wysocka. Depositing organization: Stanford University. Publication: DNA-guided transcription factor cooperativity shapes face and limb mesenchyme. Kim S, Morgunova E, Naqvi S, Goovaerts S, Bader M, Koska M, Popov A, Luong C, Pogson A, Swigut T, Claes P, Taipale J, Wysocka J. Cell. 2024 Feb 1;187(3):692-711.e26. doi: 10.1016/j.cell.2023.12.032. Epub 2024 Jan 22. PubMed 38262408.
Backbone
  Vector backbone: pcDNA3.1
  Backbone manufacturer: Invitrogen
  Backbone size w/o insert (bp): 5366
  Vector type: Mammalian Expression
  Selectable markers: Neomycin (select with G418)
Growth in bacteria
  Bacterial resistance: Ampicillin, 100 μg/mL
  Growth temperature: 37°C
  Growth strain: DH5alpha
  Copy number: High Copy
Gene/Insert
  Gene/Insert name: twist family bHLH transcription factor 1 (alt name: TWIST1)
  Species: H. sapiens (human)
  Insert size (bp): 654
  Mutation: TWIST1 bHLH loop (aa134-141, IIPTLPSD) replaced with NEUROD1 bHLH loop (aa127-135, VVPCYSKTQ)
  Entrez Gene: TWIST1 (a.k.a. ACS3, BPES2, BPES3, CRS, CRS1, CSO, SCS, SWCOS, TWIST, bHLHa38)
  Promoter: CMV
  Tag / fusion protein: V5 (N terminal on insert)
  Cloning method: Gibson Cloning
  Sequencing primers: 5′ TACGACTCACTATAGGGAGACCC; 3′ GAGGGGCAAACAACAGATGG
Terms and licenses: Academic/Nonprofit Terms; Industry Terms: Not Available to Industry
How to cite: pcDNA3.1_V5-TWIST1_NEUROD1loop was a gift from Joanna Wysocka (Addgene plasmid # 215032 ; http://n2t.net/addgene:215032 ; RRID:Addgene_215032)
