[The description below was written by a language model from this plasmid's Addgene catalogue record and pLannotate feature annotations shown in this document.]
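Description:
pcDNA3.1_V5-TWIST1_NEUROD1loop is a mammalian expression plasmid built on the Invitrogen pcDNA3.1 backbone, with a sequenced length of about 6.0 kb. In E. coli it is maintained at high copy through a ColE1/pUC-type origin and selected with ampicillin via the β-lactamase gene. An f1 origin is also present. For mammalian cells, a neomycin phosphotransferase cassette driven by the SV40 early promoter and terminated by an SV40 poly(A) signal allows G418 selection of stable transfectants. The annotation also reports short fragments (bom, ble, lacI, a truncated HIV-1 LTR match, and lac promoter/operator elements). These appear to be backbone remnants or partial homology hits rather than functional parts of the design.

The payload is a human TWIST1 coding sequence, inserted by Gibson cloning and expressed from the CMV immediate-early enhancer/promoter with a bovine growth hormone polyadenylation signal downstream. A T7 promoter sits between CMV and the insert, which could support in vitro transcription. The protein carries an N-terminal V5 epitope tag according to the catalogue entry. The tag is not annotated separately in the feature table, but the gap upstream of the annotated TWIST1 CDS and the 654 bp insert size are consistent with its presence.

The defining modification is a domain swap in which the loop of the TWIST1 basic helix-loop-helix domain (residues 134–141) is replaced by the corresponding loop of NEUROD1 (residues 127–135). The construct is therefore suited to testing how the TWIST1-specific bHLH loop contributes to the factor's behaviour in transfected cells. The associated publication concerns DNA-guided cooperativity between transcription factors in face and limb mesenchyme, and the V5 tag allows detection or immunoprecipitation of the chimeric protein.
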