Features (pLannotate 1.2.2; 20 found; start..end, strand, type, name):
    171..1031    -  CDS            AmpR: β-lactamase; bla; confers resistance to ampicillin, carbenicillin, and related antibiotics
   1032..1136    -  promoter       AmpR promoter: bla
   1195..1247    -  misc_feature   bom (fragment): basis of mobility region from pBR322
   1402..1781    +  enhancer       CMV enhancer: human cytomegalovirus immediate early enhancer
   1782..1985    +  promoter       CMV promoter: human cytomegalovirus (CMV) immediate early promoter
   1981..2014    +  LTR            5' LTR (truncated) (fragment): truncated 5' long terminal repeat (LTR) from HIV-1
   2030..2048    +  promoter       T7 promoter: promoter for bacteriophage T7 RNA polymerase
   2156..2758    +  CDS            TWIST1: TWST1_HUMAN - Also known as BHLHA38, TWIST. Experimental evidence at protein level: Swiss-Prot protein existence level 1. Acts as a transcriptional regulator. Inhibits myogenesis by sequestrating E proteins, inhibiting trans-activation by MEF2, and inhibiting DNA-binding by MYOD1 through physical interaction. This interaction probably involves the basic domains of both proteins. Also represses expression of proinflammatory cytokines such as TNFA and IL1B. Regulates cranial suture patterning and fusion. Activates transcription as a heterodimer with E proteins. Regulates gene expression differen
   2784..3008    +  polyA_signal   bGH poly(A) signal: bovine growth hormone polyadenylation signal
   3012..3033    +  promoter       SV40 promoter (fragment): SV40 enhancer and early promoter
   3054..3482    +  rep_origin     f1 ori (sequence partly withheld): f1 bacteriophage origin of replication; arrow indicates direction of (+) strand synthesis
   3496..3825    +  promoter       SV40 promoter: SV40 enhancer and early promoter
   3892..4683    +  CDS            neo: KKA2_KLEPN - Also known as kan, nptII. Experimental evidence at protein level: Swiss-Prot protein existence level 1. Resistance to kanamycin, neomycin, paromomycin, ribostamycin, butirosin and gentamicin B. From Klebsiella pneumoniae.
   4707..4865    +  CDS            ble (fragment): BLE_KLEPN - Experimental evidence at protein level: Swiss-Prot protein existence level 1. Binding protein with a strong affinity to the bleomycin family of antibiotics. Binds to CL990; an antimitotic-antibiotic compound. From Klebsiella pneumoniae.
   4860..4981    +  polyA_signal   SV40 poly(A) signal: SV40 polyadenylation signal
   5054..5070    -  protein_bind   lac operator: The lac repressor binds to the lac operator to inhibit transcription in E. coli. This inhibition can be relieved by adding lactose or isopropyl-β-D-thiogalactopyranoside (IPTG). lac repressor encoded by lacI
   5078..5108    -  promoter       lac promoter: promoter for the E. coli lac operon
   5123..5144    -  protein_bind   CAP binding site: CAP binding activates transcription in the presence of cAMP. E. coli catabolite activator protein
   5157..5249    -  CDS            lacI (fragment): lac repressor; lacI; The lac repressor binds to the lac operator to inhibit transcription in E. coli. This inhibition can be relieved by adding lactose or isopropyl-β-D-thiogalactopyranoside (IPTG).
   5432..6020    -  rep_origin     ori: high-copy-number ColE1/pMB1/pBR322/pUC origin of replication
>Addgene plasmid #215032 | pcDNA3.1_V5-TWIST1_NEUROD1loop | addgene full sequence | sequence record 426053 | Addgene NGS Result
GAAGATCCTTTGATCTTTTCTACGGGGTCTGACGCTCAGTGGAACGAAAACTCACGTTAAGGGATTTTGG
TCATGAGATTATCAAAAAGGATCTTCACCTAGATCCTTTTAAATTAAAAATGAAGTTTTAAATCAATCTA
AAGTATATATGAGTAAACTTGGTCTGACAGTTACCAATGCTTAATCAGTGAGGCACCTATCTCAGCGATC
TGTCTATTTCGTTCATCCATAGTTGCCTGACTCCCCGTCGTGTAGATAACTACGATACGGGAGGGCTTAC
CATCTGGCCCCAGTGCTGCAATGATACCGCGAGACCCACGCTCACCGGCTCCAGATTTATCAGCAATAAA
CCAGCCAGCCGGAAGGGCCGAGCGCAGAAGTGGTCCTGCAACTTTATCCGCCTCCATCCAGTCTATTAAT
TGTTGCCGGGAAGCTAGAGTAAGTAGTTCGCCAGTTAATAGTTTGCGCAACGTTGTTGCCATTGCTACAG
GCATCGTGGTGTCACGCTCGTCGTTTGGTATGGCTTCATTCAGCTCCGGTTCCCAACGATCAAGGCGAGT
TACATGATCCCCCATGTTGTGCAAAAAAGCGGTTAGCTCCTTCGGTCCTCCGATCGTTGTCAGAAGTAAG
TTGGCCGCAGTGTTATCACTCATGGTTATGGCAGCACTGCATAATTCTCTTACTGTCATGCCATCCGTAA
GATGCTTTTCTGTGACTGGTGAGTACTCAACCAAGTCATTCTGAGAATAGTGTATGCGGCGACCGAGTTG
CTCTTGCCCGGCGTCAATACGGGATAATACCGCGCCACATAGCAGAACTTTAAAAGTGCTCATCATTGGA
AAACGTTCTTCGGGGCGAAAACTCTCAAGGATCTTACCGCTGTTGAGATCCAGTTCGATGTAACCCACTC
GTGCACCCAACTGATCTTCAGCATCTTTTACTTTCACCAGCGTTTCTGGGTGAGCAAAAACAGGAAGGCA
AAATGCCGCAAAAAAGGGAATAAGGGCGACACGGAAATGTTGAATACTCATACTCTTCCTTTTTCAATAT
TATTGAAGCATTTATCAGGGTTATTGTCTCATGAGCGGATACATATTTGAATGTATTTAGAAAAATAAAC
AAATAGGGGTTCCGCGCACATTTCCCCGAAAAGTGCCACCTGACGTCGACGGATCGGGAGATCTCCCGAT
CCCCTATGGTGCACTCTCAGTACAATCTGCTCTGATGCCGCATAGTTAAGCCAGTATCTGCTCCCTGCTT
GTGTGTTGGAGGTCGCTGAGTAGTGCGCGAGCAAAATTTAAGCTACAACAAGGCAAGGCTTGACCGACAA
TTGCATGAAGAATCTGCTTAGGGTTAGGCGTTTTGCGCTGCTTCGCGATGTACGGGCCAGATATACGCGT
TGACATTGATTATTGACTAGTTATTAATAGTAATCAATTACGGGGTCATTAGTTCATAGCCCATATATGG
AGTTCCGCGTTACATAACTTACGGTAAATGGCCCGCCTGGCTGACCGCCCAACGACCCCCGCCCATTGAC
GTCAATAATGACGTATGTTCCCATAGTAACGCCAATAGGGACTTTCCATTGACGTCAATGGGTGGAGTAT
TTACGGTAAACTGCCCACTTGGCAGTACATCAAGTGTATCATATGCCAAGTACGCCCCCTATTGACGTCA
ATGACGGTAAATGGCCCGCCTGGCATTATGCCCAGTACATGACCTTATGGGACTTTCCTACTTGGCAGTA
CATCTACGTATTAGTCATCGCTATTACCATGGTGATGCGGTTTTGGCAGTACATCAATGGGCGTGGATAG
CGGTTTGACTCACGGGGATTTCCAAGTCTCCACCCCATTGACGTCAATGGGAGTTTGTTTTGGCACCAAA
ATCAACGGGACTTTCCAAAATGTCGTAACAACTCCGCCCCATTGACGCAAATGGGCGGTAGGCGTGTACG
GTGGGAGGTCTATATAAGCAGAGCTCTCTGGCTAACTAGAGAACCCACTGCTTACTGGCTTATCGAAATT
AATACGACTCACTATAGGGAGACCCAAGCTGGCTAGCGTTTAAACTTAAGCTTGGTACCGAGCTCGGATC
CGCCACCATGATGGGCAAGCCCATCCCCAACCCCCTGCTGGGCCTGGACAGCACCCAGGACGTGTCCAGC
TCGCCAGTCTCGCCGGCCGACGACAGCCTGAGCAACAGCGAGGAAGAGCCAGACCGGCAGCAGCCGCCGA
GCGGCAAGCGCGGGGGACGCAAGCGGCGCAGCAGCAGGCGCAGCGCGGGCGGCGGCGCGGGGCCCGGCGG
AGCCGCGGGTGGGGGCGTCGGAGGCGGCGACGAGCCGGGCAGCCCGGCCCAGGGCAAGCGCGGCAAGAAG
TCTGCGGGCTGTGGCGGCGGCGGCGGCGCGGGCGGCGGCGGCGGCAGCAGCAGCGGCGGCGGGAGTCCGC
AGTCTTACGAGGAGCTGCAGACGCAGCGGGTCATGGCCAACGTGCGGGAGCGCCAGCGCACCCAGTCGCT
GAACGAGGCGTTCGCCGCGCTGCGGAAGGTGGTGCCTTGCTATTCTAAGACGCAGAAGCTGAGCAAGATT
CAGACCCTCAAGCTGGCGGCCAGGTACATCGACTTCCTCTACCAGGTCCTCCAGAGCGACGAGCTGGACT
CCAAGATGGCAAGCTGCAGCTATGTGGCTCACGAGCGGCTCAGCTACGCCTTCTCGGTCTGGAGGATGGA
GGGGGCCTGGTCCATGTCCGCGTCCCACTGATAAACCCGCTGATCAGCCTCGACTGTGCCTTCTAGTTGC
CAGCCATCTGTTGTTTGCCCCTCCCCCGTGCCTTCCTTGACCCTGGAAGGTGCCACTCCCACTGTCCTTT
CCTAATAAAATGAGGAAATTGCATCGCATTGTCTGAGTAGGTGTCATTCTATTCTGGGGGGTGGGGTGGG
GCAGGACAGCAAGGGGGAGGATTGGGAAGACAATAGCAGGCATGCTGGGGATGCGGTGGGCTCTATGGCT
TCTGAGGCGGAAAGAACCAGCTGGGGCTCTAGGGGGTATCCCC
[124 nt withheld, positions 3054-3177]
C
[91 nt withheld, positions 3179-3269]
A
[49 nt withheld, positions 3271-3319]
CCTTTGACGTTGGAGTCCACGTTCTTT
[37 nt withheld, positions 3347-3383]
ACCCTATCTCGGTCTATTCTTTTGATTTATAAGGGATTTTGCCGATTTCGGCCTATTGGTTAAAAAATGA
GCTGATTTAACAAAAATTTAACGCGAATTAATTCTGTGGAATGTGTGTCAGTTAGGGTGTGGAAAGTCCC
CAGGCTCCCCAGCAGGCAGAAGTATGCAAAGCATGCATCTCAATTAGTCAGCAACCAGGTGTGGAAAGTC
CCCAGGCTCCCCAGCAGGCAGAAGTATGCAAAGCATGCATCTCAATTAGTCAGCAACCATAGTCCCGCCC
CTAACTCCGCCCATCCCGCCCCTAACTCCGCCCAGTTCCGCCCATTCTCCGCCCCATGGCTGACTAATTT
TTTTTATTTATGCAGAGGCCGAGGCCGCCTCTGCCTCTGAGCTATTCCAGAAGTAGTGAGGAGGCTTTTT
TGGAGGCCTAGGCTTTTGCAAAAAGCTCCCGGGAGCTTGTATATCCATTTTCGGATCTGATCAAGAGACA
GGATGAGGATCGTTTCGCATGATTGAACAAGATGGATTGCACGCAGGTTCTCCGGCCGCTTGGGTGGAGA
GGCTATTCGGCTATGACTGGGCACAACAGACAATCGGCTGCTCTGATGCCGCCGTGTTCCGGCTGTCAGC
GCAGGGGCGCCCGGTTCTTTTTGTCAAGACCGACCTGTCCGGTGCCCTGAATGAACTGCAGGACGAGGCA
GCGCGGCTATCGTGGCTGGCCACGACGGGCGTTCCTTGCGCAGCTGTGCTCGACGTTGTCACTGAAGCGG
GAAGGGACTGGCTGCTATTGGGCGAAGTGCCGGGGCAGGATCTCCTGTCATCTCACCTTGCTCCTGCCGA
GAAAGTATCCATCATGGCTGATGCAATGCGGCGGCTGCATACGCTTGATCCGGCTACCTGCCCATTCGAC
CACCAAGCGAAACATCGCATCGAGCGAGCACGTACTCGGATGGAAGCCGGTCTTGTCGATCAGGATGATC
TGGACGAAGAGCATCAGGGGCTCGCGCCAGCCGAACTGTTCGCCAGGCTCAAGGCGCGCATGCCCGACGG
CGAGGATCTCGTCGTGACCCATGGCGATGCCTGCTTGCCGAATATCATGGTGGAAAATGGCCGCTTTTCT
GGATTCATCGACTGTGGCCGGCTGGGTGTGGCGGACCGCTATCAGGACATAGCGTTGGCTACCCGTGATA
TTGCTGAAGAGCTTGGCGGCGAATGGGCTGACCGCTTCCTCGTGCTTTACGGTATCGCCGCTCCCGATTC
GCAGCGCATCGCCTTCTATCGCCTTCTTGACGAGTTCTTCTGAGCGGGACTCTGGGGTTCGAAATGACCG
ACCAAGCGACGCCCAACCTGCCATCACGAGATTTCGATTCCACCGCCGCCTTCTATGAAAGGTTGGGCTT
CGGAATCGTTTTCCGGGACGCCGGCTGGATGATCCTCCAGCGCGGGGATCTCATGCTGGAGTTCTTCGCC
CACCCCAACTTGTTTATTGCAGCTTATAATGGTTACAAATAAAGCAATAGCATCACAAATTTCACAAATA
AAGCATTTTTTTCACTGCATTCTAGTTGTGGTTTGTCCAAACTCATCAATGTATCTTATCATGTCTGTAT
ACCGTCGACCTCTAGCTAGAGCTTGGCGTAATCATGGTCATAGCTGTTTCCTGTGTGAAATTGTTATCCG
CTCACAATTCCACACAACATACGAGCCGGAAGCATAAAGTGTAAAGCCTGGGGTGCCTAATGAGTGAGCT
AACTCACATTAATTGCGTTGCGCTCACTGCCCGCTTTCCAGTCGGGAAACCTGTCGTGCCAGCTGCATTA
ATGAATCGGCCAACGCGCGGGGAGAGGCGGTTTGCGTATTGGGCGCTCTTCCGCTTCCTCGCTCACTGAC
TCGCTGCGCTCGGTCGTTCGGCTGCGGCGAGCGGTATCAGCTCACTCAAAGGCGGTAATACGGTTATCCA
CAGAATCAGGGGATAACGCAGGAAAGAACATGTGAGCAAAAGGCCAGCAAAAGGCCAGGAACCGTAAAAA
GGCCGCGTTGCTGGCGTTTTTCCATAGGCTCCGCCCCCCTGACGAGCATCACAAAAATCGACGCTCAAGT
CAGAGGTGGCGAAACCCGACAGGACTATAAAGATACCAGGCGTTTCCCCCTGGAAGCTCCCTCGTGCGCT
CTCCTGTTCCGACCCTGCCGCTTACCGGATACCTGTCCGCCTTTCTCCCTTCGGGAAGCGTGGCGCTTTC
TCATAGCTCACGCTGTAGGTATCTCAGTTCGGTGTAGGTCGTTCGCTCCAAGCTGGGCTGTGTGCACGAA
CCCCCCGTTCAGCCCGACCGCTGCGCCTTATCCGGTAACTATCGTCTTGAGTCCAACCCGGTAAGACACG
ACTTATCGCCACTGGCAGCAGCCACTGGTAACAGGATTAGCAGAGCGAGGTATGTAGGCGGTGCTACAGA
GTTCTTGAAGTGGTGGCCTAACTACGGCTACACTAGAAGAACAGTATTTGGTATCTGCGCTCTGCTGAAG
CCAGTTACCTTCGGAAAAAGAGTTGGTAGCTCTTGATCCGGCAAACAAACCACCGCTGGTAGCGGTGGTT
TTTTTGTTTGCAAGCAGCAGATTACGCGCAGAAAAAAAGGATCTCAA
